Addgene plasmid #119316: PHAGE-P CMVt N-HA hE6-AP I (AA 481-852)
Purpose: lentiviral vector for expression of HA-Tagged E6-AP I AA 481-852 in mammalian cells
Depositing lab: Peter Howley. Depositing organization: Harvard Medical School. Publication: Angelman syndrome-associated point mutations in the Zn-binding N-terminal (AZUL) domain of UBE3A ubiquitin ligase inhibit binding to the proteasome. Kuhnle S, Martinez-Noel G, Leclere F, Hayes SD, Harper JW, Howley PM. J Biol Chem. 2018 Sep 26. pii: RA118.004653. doi: 10.1074/jbc.RA118.004653. PubMed 30257870.
Backbone
  Vector backbone: PHAGE
  Backbone size w/o insert (bp): 7818
  Total vector size (bp): 8931
  Vector type: Lentiviral
  Selectable markers: Puromycin
Growth in bacteria
  Bacterial resistance: Ampicillin, 100 μg/mL
  Growth temperature: 37°C
  Growth strain: NEB Stable
  Copy number: Unknown
Gene/Insert
  Gene/Insert name: E6-AP I (alt name: UBE3A)
  Species: H. sapiens (human)
  Insert size (bp): 1116
  Mutation: Only AA 481-852
  Entrez Gene: UBE3A (a.k.a. ANCR, AS, E6-AP, EPVE6AP, HPVE6A, PIX1)
  Promoter: CMV
  Tag / fusion protein: HA (N terminal on backbone)
  Cloning method: Gateway Cloning
  Sequencing primers: 5′ CMV-F; 3′ MSCV-rev
Terms and licenses: Academic/Nonprofit Terms; Industry Terms: Not Available to Industry
How to cite: PHAGE-P CMVt N-HA hE6-AP I (AA 481-852) was a gift from Peter Howley (Addgene plasmid # 119316 ; http://n2t.net/addgene:119316 ; RRID:Addgene_119316)
