[The description below was written by a language model from this plasmid's Addgene catalogue record and pLannotate feature annotations shown in this document.]
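Description:
PHAGE-P CMVt N-HA hE6-AP I (AA 481-852) is an 8.9 kb HIV-1-based lentiviral expression vector built on the PHAGE backbone for delivering an HA-tagged C-terminal fragment of human UBE3A (E6-AP, isoform I) into mammalian cells. It is propagated in E. coli through a high-copy ColE1/pUC-type origin with ampicillin resistance. The viral portion carries a truncated 5' LTR, the Ψ packaging signal with a short gag fragment, the Rev response element, the cPPT/CTS and a ΔU3 self-inactivating 3' LTR. The RNA between the LTRs can therefore be packaged when helper functions are supplied in trans, and it integrates without regenerating an active viral promoter.

The expression cassette uses the CMV immediate-early enhancer and promoter. Immediately downstream are two short matches to tet operator sequences and a fragment resembling a Tet-responsive promoter. Together with the "CMVt" in the name, this suggests a tetracycline-repressor-regulatable CMV promoter, although the record does not state this explicitly. An N-terminal HA epitope supplied by the backbone precedes attB1, the 1,116 bp UBE3A segment encoding residues 481-852 only, and attB2, reflecting insertion by Gateway recombination. Downstream, a mouse PGK promoter drives puromycin N-acetyltransferase for selection of transduced cells, and a WPRE boosts transcript expression. The remaining lac, lacI, SV40 and nef fragments are backbone remnants.

The associated work concerns Angelman syndrome-linked mutations in the N-terminal AZUL domain of UBE3A and binding to the proteasome. This truncation lacks that N-terminal region, so it is plausibly a deletion construct for mapping interactions.
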