Features (pLannotate 1.2.2; 31 found; start..end, strand, type, name):
    377..634     +  LTR            5' LTR (truncated): truncated 5' long terminal repeat (LTR) from HIV-1
    681..806     +  misc_feature   HIV-1 Ψ: packaging signal of human immunodeficiency virus type 1
    790..1128    +  CDS            HIV-1 gag (fragment): gag protein from human immunodeficiency virus 1; gag
   1303..1536    +  misc_feature   RRE: The Rev response element (RRE) of HIV-1 allows for Rev-dependent mRNA export from the nucleus to the cytoplasm.
   1913..2013    +  CDS            Rev (fragment): human immunodeficiency virus 1 (HIV-1) Rev protein; rev; enhances nuclear export of unspliced and incompletely spliced viral mRNAs
   2058..2175    +  misc_feature   cPPT/CTS: central polypurine tract and central termination sequence of HIV-1
   2227..2530    +  enhancer       CMV enhancer: human cytomegalovirus immediate early enhancer
   2531..2734    +  promoter       CMV promoter: human cytomegalovirus (CMV) immediate early promoter
   2736..2755    +  promoter       PLtetO-1 promoter (fragment): modified phage lambda PL promoter with tet operator sites (Lutz and Bujard, 1997)
   2757..2776    +  promoter       PLtetO-1 promoter (fragment): modified phage lambda PL promoter with tet operator sites (Lutz and Bujard, 1997)
   2784..2817    +  promoter       TRE3GV promoter (fragment): 3rd-generation Tet-responsive promoter that can be activated by binding of Tet-On® 3G, optimized for retroviral and lentiviral vectors
   2908..2934    +  CDS            3xHA (fragment): three tandem HA epitope tags
   2951..2968    +  protein_bind   attB1 (fragment): mutant version of attB; core recombination site for the Gateway® BP reaction BP Clonase™
   2974..4089    +  CDS            UBE3A (fragment): UBE3A_HUMAN - Also known as E6AP From Homo sapiens (Human).
   4092..4116    -  protein_bind   attB2: mutant version of attB; recombination site for the Gateway® BP reaction BP Clonase™
   4135..4634    +  promoter       PGK promoter: mouse phosphoglycerate kinase 1 promoter
   4655..5254    +  CDS            PuroR: puromycin N-acetyltransferase; pac from Streptomyces alboniger; confers resistance to puromycin
   5321..5909    +  misc_feature   WPRE: woodchuck hepatitis virus posttranscriptional regulatory element
   5917..5982    +  CDS            nef (fragment): NEF_HV1Z2 - Experimental evidence at protein level: Swiss-Prot protein existence level 1. Extracellular Nef protein targets CD4(+) T-lymphocytes for apoptosis by interacting with CXCR4 surface receptors. From Human immunodeficiency virus type 1 group M subtype D (isolate Z2/CDC-Z34) (HIV-1).
   5984..6217    +  LTR            3' LTR (ΔU3): self-inactivating 3' long terminal repeat (LTR) from HIV-1
   6422..6526    +  promoter       AmpR promoter: bla
   6527..7387    +  CDS            AmpR: β-lactamase; bla; confers resistance to ampicillin, carbenicillin, and related antibiotics
   7558..8146    +  rep_origin     ori: high-copy-number ColE1/pMB1/pBR322/pUC origin of replication
   8329..8383    +  CDS            lacI (fragment): lac repressor; lacI; The lac repressor binds to the lac operator to inhibit transcription in E. coli. This inhibition can be relieved by adding lactose or isopropyl-β-D-thiogalactopyranoside (IPTG).
   8389..8482    +  rep_origin     SV40 ori (fragment): SV40 origin of replication
   8507..8544    +  CDS            lacI (fragment): lac repressor; lacI; The lac repressor binds to the lac operator to inhibit transcription in E. coli. This inhibition can be relieved by adding lactose or isopropyl-β-D-thiogalactopyranoside (IPTG).
   8557..8578    +  protein_bind   CAP binding site: CAP binding activates transcription in the presence of cAMP. E. coli catabolite activator protein
   8593..8623    +  promoter       lac promoter: promoter for the E. coli lac operon
   8631..8647    +  protein_bind   lac operator: The lac repressor binds to the lac operator to inhibit transcription in E. coli. This inhibition can be relieved by adding lactose or isopropyl-β-D-thiogalactopyranoside (IPTG). lac repressor encoded by lacI
   8681..8764    +  polyA_signal   SV40 poly(A) signal (fragment): SV40 polyadenylation signal
   8931..329     +  CDS            nef (fragment) (across the origin): NEF_HV1BR - Experimental evidence at protein level: Swiss-Prot protein existence level 1. Extracellular Nef protein targets CD4(+) T-lymphocytes for apoptosis by interacting with CXCR4 surface receptors (PubMed:14990729). From Human immunodeficiency virus type 1 group M subtype B (isolate BRU/LAI) (HIV-1).
>Addgene plasmid #119316 | PHAGE-P CMVt N-HA hE6-AP I (AA 481-852) | addgene full sequence | sequence record 237776 | Addgene NGS Result
TGGAAGGGCTAATTCACTCCCAAAGAAGACAAGATATCCTTGATCTGTGGATCTACCACACACAAGGCTA
CTTCCCTGATTAGCAGAACTACACACCAGGGCCAGGGGTCAGATATCCACTGACCTTTGGATGGTGCTAC
AAGCTAGTACCAGTTGAGCCAGATAAGGTAGAAGAGGCCAATAAAGGAGAGAACACCAGCTTGTTACACC
CTGTGAGCCTGCATGGGATGGATGACCCGGAGAGAGAAGTGTTAGAGTGGAGGTTTGACAGCCGCCTAGC
ATTTCATCACGTGGCCCGAGAGCTGCATCCGGAGTACTTCAAGAACTGCTGATATCGAGCTTGCTACAAG
GGACTTTCCGCTGGGGACTTTCCAGGGAGGCGTGGCCTGGGCGGGACTGGGGAGTGGCGAGCCCTCAGAT
CCTGCATATAAGCAGCTGCTTTTTGCCTGTACTGGGTCTCTCTGGTTAGACCAGATCTGAGCCTGGGAGC
TCTCTGGCTAACTAGGGAACCCACTGCTTAAGCCTCAATAAAGCTTGCCTTGAGTGCTTCAAGTAGTGTG
TGCCCGTCTGTTGTGTGACTCTGGTAACTAGAGATCCCTCAGACCCTTTTAGTCAGTGTGGAAAATCTCT
AGCAGTGGCGCCCGAACAGGGACTTGAAAGCGAAAGGGAAACCAGAGGAGCTCTCTCGACGCAGGACTCG
GCTTGCTGAAGCGCGCACGGCAAGAGGCGAGGGGCGGCGACTGGTGAGTACGCCAAAAATTTTGACTAGC
GGAGGCTAGAAGGAGAGAGATGGGTGCGAGAGCGTCAGTATTAAGCGGGGGAGAATTAGATCGCGATGGG
AAAAAATTCGGTTAAGGCCAGGGGGAAAGAAAAAATATAAATTAAAACATATAGTATGGGCAAGCAGGGA
GCTAGAACGATTCGCAGTTAATCCTGGCCTGTTAGAAACATCAGAAGGCTGTAGACAAATACTGGGACAG
CTACAACCATCCCTTCAGACAGGATCAGAAGAACTTAGATCATTATATAATACAGTAGCAACCCTCTATT
GTGTGCATCAAAGGATAGAGATAAAAGACACCAAGGAAGCTTTAGACAAGATAGAGGAAGAGCAAAACAA
AAGTAAGACCACCGCACAGCAAGCGGCCGGCCGCTGATCTTCAGACCTGGAGGAGGAGATATGAGGGACA
ATTGGAGAAGTGAATTATATAAATATAAAGTAGTAAAAATTGAACCATTAGGAGTAGCACCCACCAAGGC
AAAGAGAAGAGTGGTGCAGAGAGAAAAAAGAGCAGTGGGAATAGGAGCTTTGTTCCTTGGGTTCTTGGGA
GCAGCAGGAAGCACTATGGGCGCAGCGTCAATGACGCTGACGGTACAGGCCAGACAATTATTGTCTGGTA
TAGTGCAGCAGCAGAACAATTTGCTGAGGGCTATTGAGGCGCAACAGCATCTGTTGCAACTCACAGTCTG
GGGCATCAAGCAGCTCCAGGCAAGAATCCTGGCTGTGGAAAGATACCTAAAGGATCAACAGCTCCTGGGG
ATTTGGGGTTGCTCTGGAAAACTCATTTGCACCACTGCTGTGCCTTGGAATGCTAGTTGGAGTAATAAAT
CTCTGGAACAGATTTGGAATCACACGACCTGGATGGAGTGGGACAGAGAAATTAACAATTACACAAGCTT
AATACACTCCTTAATTGAAGAATCGCAAAACCAGCAAGAAAAGAATGAACAAGAATTATTGGAATTAGAT
AAATGGGCAAGTTTGTGGAATTGGTTTAACATAACAAATTGGCTGTGGTATATAAAATTATTCATAATGA
TAGTAGGAGGCTTGGTAGGTTTAAGAATAGTTTTTGCTGTACTTTCTATAGTGAATAGAGTTAGGCAGGG
ATATTCACCATTATCGTTTCAGACCCACCTCCCAACCCCGAGGGGACCCGACAGGCCCGAAGGAATAGAA
GAAGAAGGTGGAGAGAGAGACAGAGACAGATCCATTCGATTAGTGAACGGATCTCGACGGTATCGCCGAA
TTCACAAATGGCAGTATTCATCCACAATTTTAAAAGAAAAGGGGGGATTGGGGGGTACAGTGCAGGGGAA
AGAATAGTAGACATAATAGCAACAGACATACAAACTAAAGAATTACAAAAACAAATTACAAAAATTCAAA
ATTTTCGGGTTTATTACAGGGACAGCAGAGATCCAGTTTGGACTAGTGGAGTTCCGCGTTACATAACTTA
CGGTAAATGGCCCGCCTGGCTGACCGCCCAACGACCCCCGCCCATTGACGTCAATAATGACGTATGTTCC
CATAGTAACGCCAATAGGGACTTTCCATTGACGTCAATGGGTGGAGTATTTACGGTAAACTGCCCACTTG
GCAGTACATCAAGTGTATCATATGCCAAGTACGCCCCCTATTGACGTCAATGACGGTAAATGGCCCGCCT
GGCATTATGCCCAGTACATGACCTTATGGGACTTTCCTACTTGGCAGTACATCTACGTATTAGTCATCGC
TATTACCATGGTGATGCGGTTTTGGCAGTACATCAATGGGCGTGGATAGCGGTTTGACTCACGGGGATTT
CCAAGTCTCCACCCCATTGACGTCAATGGGAGTTTGTTTTGGCACCAAAATCAACGGGACTTTCCAAAAT
GTCGTAACAACTCCGCCCCATTGACGCAAATGGGCGGTAGGCGTGTACGGTGGGAGGTCTATATAAGCAG
AGCTCTCCCTATCAGTGATAGAGATCTCCCTATCAGTGATAGAGATCGTCGACGAGCTCGTTTAGTGAAC
CGTCAGATCGCCTGGAGACGCCATCCACGCTGTTTTGACCTCCATAGAAGACACCGGGACCGATCCAGCC
TCCGGACTCTAGCGTTTAAACGCTAGCCACCATGGCGTACCCATACGATGTTCCAGATTACGCTGCTCGA
GGTTATCAAACAAGTTTGTACAAAAAAGTTGGCGAACGAAGAATCACTGTTCTCTACAGCTTAGTTCAAG
GACAGCAGTTGAATCCATATTTGAGACTCAAAGTTAGACGTGACCATATCATAGATGATGCACTTGTCCG
GCTAGAGATGATCGCTATGGAAAATCCTGCAGACTTGAAGAAGCAGTTGTATGTGGAATTTGAAGGAGAA
CAAGGAGTTGATGAGGGAGGTGTTTCCAAAGAATTTTTTCAGCTGGTTGTGGAGGAAATCTTCAATCCAG
ATATTGGTATGTTCACATACGATGAATCTACAAAATTGTTTTGGTTTAATCCATCTTCTTTTGAAACTGA
GGGTCAGTTTACTCTGATTGGCATAGTACTGGGTCTGGCTATTTACAATAACTGTATACTGGATGTACAT
TTTCCCATGGTTGTCTACAGGAAGCTAATGGGGAAAAAAGGAACTTTTCGTGACTTGGGAGACTCTCACC
CAGTTCTATATCAGAGTTTAAAAGATTTATTGGAGTATGAAGGGAATGTGGAAGATGACATGATGATCAC
TTTCCAGATATCACAGACAGATCTTTTTGGTAACCCAATGATGTATGATCTAAAGGAAAATGGTGATAAA
ATTCCAATTACAAATGAAAACAGGAAGGAATTTGTCAATCTTTATTCTGACTACATTCTCAATAAATCAG
TAGAAAAACAGTTCAAGGCTTTTCGGAGAGGTTTTCATATGGTGACCAATGAATCTCCCTTAAAGTACTT
ATTCAGACCAGAAGAAATTGAATTGCTTATATGTGGAAGCCGGAATCTAGATTTCCAAGCACTAGAAGAA
ACTACAGAATATGACGGTGGCTATACCAGGGACTCTGTTCTGATTAGGGAGTTCTGGGAAATCGTTCATT
CATTTACAGATGAACAGAAAAGACTCTTCTTGCAGTTTACAACGGGCACAGACAGAGCACCTGTGGGAGG
ACTAGGAAAATTAAAGATGATTATAGCCAAAAATGGCCCAGACACAGAAAGGTTACCTACATCTCATACT
TGCTTTAATGTGCTTTTACTTCCGGAATACTCAAGCAAAGAAAAACTTAAAGAGAGATTGTTGAAGGCCA
TCACGTATGCCAAAGGATTTGGCATGCTGTAACCCAACTTTCTTGTACAAAGTGGTTCGATAACGAATTC
TACCGGGTAGGGGAGGCGCTTTTCCCAAGGCAGTCTGGAGCATGCGCTTTAGCAGCCCCGCTGGGCACTT
GGCGCTACACAAGTGGCCTCTGGCCTCGCACACATTCCACATCCACCGGTAGGCGCCAACCGGCTCCGTT
CTTTGGTGGCCCCTTCGCGCCACCTTCTACTCCTCCCCTAGTCAGGAAGTTCCCCCCCGCCCCGCAGCTC
GCGTCGTGCAGGACGTGACAAATGGAAGTAGCACGTCTCACTAGTCTCGTGCAGATGGACAGCACCGCTG
AGCAATGGAAGCGGGTAGGCCTTTGGGGCAGCGGCCAATAGCAGCTTTGCTCCTTCGCTTTCTGGGCTCA
GAGGCTGGGAAGGGGTGGGTCCGGGGGCGGGCTCAGGGGCGGGCTCAGGGGCGGGGCGGGCGCCCGAAGG
TCCTCCGGAGGCCCGGCATTCTGCACGCTTCAAAAGCGCACGTCTGCCGCGCTGTTCTCCTCTTCCTCAT
CTCCGGGCCTTTCGACCTGCAGCCCAAGCTTACCATGACCGAGTACAAGCCCACGGTGCGCCTCGCCACC
CGCGACGACGTCCCCAGGGCCGTACGCACCCTCGCCGCCGCGTTCGCCGACTACCCCGCCACGCGCCACA
CCGTCGATCCGGACCGCCACATCGAGCGGGTCACCGAGCTGCAAGAACTCTTCCTCACGCGCGTCGGGCT
CGACATCGGCAAGGTGTGGGTCGCGGACGACGGCGCCGCGGTGGCGGTCTGGACCACGCCGGAGAGCGTC
GAAGCGGGGGCGGTGTTCGCCGAGATCGGCCCGCGCATGGCCGAGTTGAGCGGTTCCCGGCTGGCCGCGC
AGCAACAGATGGAAGGCCTCCTGGCGCCGCACCGGCCCAAGGAGCCCGCGTGGTTCCTGGCCACCGTCGG
CGTCTCGCCCGACCACCAGGGCAAGGGTCTGGGCAGCGCCGTCGTGCTCCCCGGAGTGGAGGCGGCCGAG
CGCGCCGGGGTGCCCGCCTTCCTGGAGACCTCCGCGCCCCGCAACCTCCCCTTCTACGAGCGGCTCGGCT
TCACCGTCACCGCCGACGTCGAGGTGCCCGAAGGACCGCGCACCTGGTGCATGACCCGCAAGCCCGGTGC
CTGACGCCCGCCCCACGACCCGCAGCGCCCGACCGAAAGGAGCGCACGACCCCATGCATCGATAGATCCT
AATCAACCTCTGGATTACAAAATTTGTGAAAGATTGACTGGTATTCTTAACTATGTTGCTCCTTTTACGC
TATGTGGATACGCTGCTTTAATGCCTTTGTATCATGCTATTGCTTCCCGTATGGCTTTCATTTTCTCCTC
CTTGTATAAATCCTGGTTGCTGTCTCTTTATGAGGAGTTGTGGCCCGTTGTCAGGCAACGTGGCGTGGTG
TGCACTGTGTTTGCTGACGCAACCCCCACTGGTTGGGGCATTGCCACCACCTGTCAGCTCCTTTCCGGGA
CTTTCGCTTTCCCCCTCCCTATTGCCACGGCGGAACTCATCGCCGCCTGCCTTGCCCGCTGCTGGACAGG
GGCTCGGCTGTTGGGCACTGACAATTCCGTGGTGTTGTCGGGGAAATCATCGTCCTTTCCTTGGCTGCTC
GCCTGTGTTGCCACCTGGATTCTGCGCGGGACGTCCTTCTGCTACGTCCCTTCGGCCCTCAATCCAGCGG
ACCTTCCTTCCCGCGGCCTGCTGCCGGCTCTGCGGCCTCTTCCGCGTCTTCGCCTTCGCCCTCAGACGAG
TCGGATCTCCCTTTGGGCCGCCTCCCCGCCTGAGATCCTTTAAGACCAATGACTTACAAGGCAGCTGTAG
ATCTTAGCCACTTTTTAAAAGAAAAGGGGGGACTGGAAGGGCTAATTCACTCCCAACGAAGACAAGATCT
GCTTTTTGCTTGTACTGGGTCTCTCTGGTTAGACCAGATCTGAGCCTGGGAGCTCTCTGGCTAACTAGGG
AACCCACTGCTTAAGCCTCAATAAAGCTTGCCTTGAGTGCTTCAAGTAGTGTGTGCCCGTCTGTTGTGTG
ACTCTGGTAACTAGAGATCCCTCAGACCCTTTTAGTCAGTGTGGAAAATCTCTAGCAGTAGTAGTTCATG
TCATCTTATTATTCAGTATTTATAACTTGCAAAGAAATGAATATCAGAGAGTGAGAGGCCCGGGTTAATT
AAGGAAAGGGCTAGATCATTCTTGAAGACGAAAGGGCCTCGTGATACGCCTATTTTTATAGGTTAATGTC
ATGATAATAATGGTTTCTTAGACGTCAGGTGGCACTTTTCGGGGAAATGTGCGCGGAACCCCTATTTGTT
TATTTTTCTAAATACATTCAAATATGTATCCGCTCATGAGACAATAACCCTGATAAATGCTTCAATAATA
TTGAAAAAGGAAGAGTATGAGTATTCAACATTTCCGTGTCGCCCTTATTCCCTTTTTTGCGGCATTTTGC
CTTCCTGTTTTTGCTCACCCAGAAACGCTGGTGAAAGTAAAAGATGCTGAAGATCAGTTGGGTGCACGAG
TGGGTTACATCGAACTGGATCTCAACAGCGGTAAGATCCTTGAGAGTTTTCGCCCCGAAGAACGTTTTCC
AATGATGAGCACTTTTAAAGTTCTGCTATGTGGCGCGGTATTATCCCGTGTTGACGCCGGGCAAGAGCAA
CTCGGTCGCCGCATACACTATTCTCAGAATGACTTGGTTGAGTACTCACCAGTCACAGAAAAGCATCTTA
CGGATGGCATGACAGTAAGAGAATTATGCAGTGCTGCCATAACCATGAGTGATAACACTGCGGCCAACTT
ACTTCTGACAACGATCGGAGGACCGAAGGAGCTAACCGCTTTTTTGCACAACATGGGGGATCATGTAACT
CGCCTTGATCGTTGGGAACCGGAGCTGAATGAAGCCATACCAAACGACGAGCGTGACACCACGATGCCTG
TAGCAATGGCAACAACGTTGCGCAAACTATTAACTGGCGAACTACTTACTCTAGCTTCCCGGCAACAATT
AATAGACTGGATGGAGGCGGATAAAGTTGCAGGACCACTTCTGCGCTCGGCCCTTCCGGCTGGCTGGTTT
ATTGCTGATAAATCTGGAGCCGGTGAGCGTGGGTCTCGCGGTATCATTGCAGCACTGGGGCCAGATGGTA
AGCCCTCCCGTATCGTAGTTATCTACACGACGGGGAGTCAGGCAACTATGGATGAACGAAATAGACAGAT
CGCTGAGATAGGTGCCTCACTGATTAAGCATTGGTAACTGTCAGACCAAGTTTACTCATATATACTTTAG
ATTGATTTAAAACTTCATTTTTAATTTAAAAGGATCTAGGTGAAGATCCTTTTTGATAATCTCATGACCA
AAATCCCTTAACGTGAGTTTTCGTTCCACTGAGCGTCAGACCCCGTAGAAAAGATCAAAGGATCTTCTTG
AGATCCTTTTTTTCTGCGCGTAATCTGCTGCTTGCAAACAAAAAAACCACCGCTACCAGCGGTGGTTTGT
TTGCCGGATCAAGAGCTACCAACTCTTTTTCCGAAGGTAACTGGCTTCAGCAGAGCGCAGATACCAAATA
CTGTTCTTCTAGTGTAGCCGTAGTTAGGCCACCACTTCAAGAACTCTGTAGCACCGCCTACATACCTCGC
TCTGCTAATCCTGTTACCAGTGGCTGCTGCCAGTGGCGATAAGTCGTGTCTTACCGGGTTGGACTCAAGA
CGATAGTTACCGGATAAGGCGCAGCGGTCGGGCTGAACGGGGGGTTCGTGCACACAGCCCAGCTTGGAGC
GAACGACCTACACCGAACTGAGATACCTACAGCGTGAGCTATGAGAAAGCGCCACGCTTCCCGAAGGGAG
AAAGGCGGACAGGTATCCGGTAAGCGGCAGGGTCGGAACAGGAGAGCGCACGAGGGAGCTTCCAGGGGGA
AACGCCTGGTATCTTTATAGTCCTGTCGGGTTTCGCCACCTCTGACTTGAGCGTCGATTTTTGTGATGCT
CGTCAGGGGGGCGGAGCCTATGGAAAAACGCCAGCAACGCGGCCTTTTTACGGTTCCTGGCCTTTTGCTG
GCCTTTTGCTCACATGTTCTTTCCTGCGTTATCCCCTGATTCTGTGGATAACCGTATTACCGCCTTTGAG
TGAGCTGATACCGCTCGCCGCAGCCGAACGACCGAGCGCAGCGAGTCAGTGAGCGAGGAAGCGGAAGAGC
GCCCAATACGCAAACCGCCTCTCCCCGCGCGTTGGCCGATTCATTAATGCAGCAAGCTCATGGCTGACTA
ATTTTTTTTATTTATGCAGAGGCCGAGGCCGCCTCGGCCTCTGAGCTATTCCAGAAGTAGTGAGGAGGCT
TTTTTGGAGGCCTAGGCTTTTGCAAAAAGCTCCCCGTGGCACGACAGGTTTCCCGACTGGAAAGCGGGCA
GTGAGCGCAACGCAATTAATGTGAGTTAGCTCACTCATTAGGCACCCCAGGCTTTACACTTTATGCTTCC
GGCTCGTATGTTGTGTGGAATTGTGAGCGGATAACAATTTCACACAGGAAACAGCTATGACATGATTACG
AATTTCACAAATAAAGCATTTTTTTCACTGCATTCTAGTTGTGGTTTGTCCAAACTCATCAATGTATCTT
ATCATGTCTGGATCAACTGGATAACTCAAGCTAACCAAAATCATCCCAAACTTCCCACCCCATACCCTAT
TACCACTGCCAATTACCTGTGGTTTCATTTACTCTAAACCTGTGATTCCTCTGAATTATTTTCATTTTAA
AGAAATTGTATTTGTTAAATATGTACTACAAACTTAGTAGT
